Addgene plasmid #8777: 3486 pBABE Bid p22 GFP
Depositing lab: Stanley Korsmeyer. Depositing organization: Dana-Farber Cancer Institute. Publication: Posttranslational N-myristoylation of BID as a molecular switch for targeting mitochondria and apoptosis. Zha J, Weiler S, Oh KJ, Wei MC, Korsmeyer SJ. Science 2000 Dec 1;290(5497):1761-5. 10.1126/science.290.5497.1761 PubMed 11099414.
Backbone
  Vector backbone: pBABE-puro
  Backbone size w/o insert (bp): 5100
  Vector type: Mammalian Expression, Retroviral
  Selectable markers: Puromycin
Growth in bacteria
  Bacterial resistance: Ampicillin, 100 μg/mL
  Growth temperature: 37°C
  Growth strain: XL1 Blue
  Copy number: High Copy
Gene/Insert
  Gene/Insert name: Bid p22 (alt name: Bid)
  Species: M. musculus (mouse)
  Insert size (bp): 1200
  GenBank ID: NM_007544
  Entrez Gene: Bid (a.k.a. 2700049M22Rik)
  Tag / fusion protein: GFP
  Cloning method: Restriction Enzyme; 5′ cloning site BamHI (not destroyed); 3′ cloning site EcoRI (not destroyed)
  Sequencing primers: 5′ pBABE 5'
Terms and licenses: Academic/Nonprofit Terms; Industry Terms: Not Available to Industry
How to cite: 3486 pBABE Bid p22 GFP was a gift from Stanley Korsmeyer (Addgene plasmid # 8777 ; http://n2t.net/addgene:8777 ; RRID:Addgene_8777)
