[The description below was written by a language model from this plasmid's Addgene catalogue record.]
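Description:
3486 pBABE Bid p22 GFP is a retroviral mammalian expression plasmid built on the pBABE-puro backbone (about 5.1 kb without insert). It is maintained in E. coli as a high-copy plasmid under ampicillin selection, and it carries a puromycin resistance marker for selecting transduced or transfected mammalian cells. No feature table accompanies the record, so individual elements are not itemised. pBABE-type vectors are generally Moloney murine leukemia virus-derived designs in which the LTRs and packaging signal allow the transcript to be packaged into retroviral particles when the plasmid is introduced into a packaging cell line. In these vectors the 5′ LTR typically drives the cloned insert, while puromycin resistance is expressed from a separate internal promoter. The record itself does not state the promoter.

The insert, roughly 1.2 kb and cloned between BamHI and EcoRI sites that both remain intact, encodes mouse Bid in its full-length p22 form, fused to GFP. The record does not say whether GFP is at the N- or C-terminus. Bid is a pro-apoptotic BH3-only member of the BCL-2 family, and p22 is the uncleaved precursor that caspase-8 processes into active fragments. The associated publication concerns posttranslational N-myristoylation of Bid as a switch that targets it to mitochondria and promotes apoptosis. This suggests the GFP fusion was intended for following the subcellular localisation of Bid, for example redistribution from cytosol to mitochondria in response to death signals, in stably transduced, puromycin-selected mammalian cells.
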