>Addgene plasmid #8777 | 3486 pBABE Bid p22 GFP | addgene partial sequence | sequence record 17259 | 8777 with pBABE 5'
CTTGGGTCGGGAACTTGCCTGTGCAAGCTTACTGGGAGGCAGACCTCGAAGACGAGCTGCAGACAGACGG
CAGCCAGGCCAGCCGCTCCTTCAACCAAGGAAGAATAGAGCCAGATTCTGAAAGTCAGGAAGAAATCATC
CACAACATTGCCAGACATCTCGCCCAAATAGGCGATGAGATGGACCACAACATCCAGCCCACACTGGTGA
GACAGCTAGCCGCACAGTTCATGAATGGCAGCCTGTC
